>Addgene plasmid #160289 | pLEX307-IBV-3CL-C143A | addgene full sequence | sequence record 313898 | Addgene NGS Result
CTCGAGGCCTGCAGGTGCAAAGATGGATAAAGTTTTAAACAGAGAGGAATCTTTGCAGCTAATGGACCTT
CTAGGTCTTGAAAGGAGTGGGAATTGGCTCCGGTGCCCGTCAGTGGGCAGAGCGCACATCGCCCACAGTC
CCCGAGAAGTTGGGGGGAGGGGTCGGCAATTGAACCGGTGCCTAGAGAAGGTGGCGCGGGGTAAACTGGG
AAAGTGATGTCGTGTACTGGCTCCGCCTTTTTCCCGAGGGTGGGGGAGAACCGTATATAAGTGCAGTAGT
CGCCGTGAACGTTCTTTTTCGCAACGGGTTTGCCGCCAGAACACAGGTAAGTGCCGTGTGTGGTTCCCGC
GGGCCTGGCCTCTTTACGGGTTATGGCCCTTGCGTGCCTTGAATTACTTCCACCTGGCTGCAGTACGTGA
TTCTTGATCCCGAGCTTCGGGTTGGAAGTGGGTGGGAGAGTTCGAGGCCTTGCGCTTAAGGAGCCCCTTC
GCCTCGTGCTTGAGTTGAGGCCTGGCCTGGGCGCTGGGGCCGCCGCGTGCGAATCTGGTGGCACCTTCGC
GCCTGTCTCGCTGCTTTCGATAAGTCTCTAGCCATTTAAAATTTTTGATGACCTGCTGCGACGCTTTTTT
TCTGGCAAGATAGTCTTGTAAATGCGGGCCAAGATCTGCACACTGGTATTTCGGTTTTTGGGGCCGCGGG
CGGCGACGGGGCCCGTGCGTCCCAGCGCACATGTTCGGCGAGGCGGGGCCTGCGAGCGCGGCCACCGAGA
ATCGGACGGGGGTAGTCTCAAGCTGGCCGGCCTGCTCTGGTGCCTGGCCTCGCGCCGCCGTGTATCGCCC
CGCCCTGGGCGGCAAGGCTGGCCCGGTCGGCACCAGTTGCGTGAGCGGAAAGATGGCCGCTTCCCGGCCC
TGCTGCAGGGAGCTCAAAATGGAGGACGCGGCGCTCGGGAGAGCGGGCGGGTGAGTCACCCACACAAAGG
AAAAGGGCCTTTCCGTCCTCAGCCGTCGCTTCATGTGACTCCACGGAGTACCGGGCGCCGTCCAGGCACC
TCGATTAGTTCTCGAGCTTTTGGAGTACGTCGTCTTTAGGTTGGGGGGAGGGGTTTTATGCGATGGAGTT
TCCCCACACTGAGTGGGTGGAGACTGAAGTTAGGCCAGCTTGGCACTTGATGTAATTCTCCTTGGAATTT
GCCCTTTTTGAGTTTGGATCTTGGTTCATTCTCAAGCCTCAGACAGTGGTTCAAAGTTTTTTTCTTCCAT
TTCAGGTGTCGTGAGGCTAGCATCGATTGATCAACAAGTTTGTACAAAAAAGCAGGCTACAAAATGGCTG
GTTTTAAGAAACTAGTTGCTCCTAGTAGTGCTGTTGAGAAGTGCATTGTTAGTGTCTCTTATAGAGGCAG
TAATCTTAATGGATTGTGGTTGGGTGATTCCATCTACTGTCCACGACATGTATTAGGTAAGTTTAGTGGT
GACCAATGGAGTGATGTACTTAGCCTTGCTAATAATCATGAATTTGAGGTTGTAACTCATAATGGTGTTA
CTTTGAATGTTGTCAGCAGGCGTTTAAAGGGTGCATTACTGATTTTACAGACTGCAGTAGCCAATGCTGA
TACACCGAAGTATAAATTTTTGAAAGCAAATTGTGGTGATAGTTTCACAATAGCTTGCTCTTATGGTGGT
ACAGTTATAGGACTCTACCCCGTTACTATGCGTTCTAATGGAACTATTAGAGCATCGTTTCTTGCTGGAG
CAGCCGGTTCAGTAGGTTTTAATATAGAAAAGGGTGTAGTAAATTTTTACTACATGCACCATCTAGAGTT
ACCTAATGCATTACACACAGGAACTGACCTAATGGGTGAGTTTTATGGTGGTTATATAGATGAAGAGGTT
GCTCAGAAAGTTCAACCCGATAAATTAGTTACTAATAATATTTTGGCATGGCTTTATGCAGCAATTATTA
GTGTTAAAGAGAGTAGTTTTTCAACACCAAAATGGCTTGAAAGTACTACTATCAGTATTGATGATTATAA
TAAGTGGGCAGGTGATAATGGTTTTACATCATTTGTAAGCTGCACTGCTATTACTAAATTAAGTGCTATA
ACAGGAGTAGATGTTTGTAAACTCCTTCGTACTATTATGGTAAAAAGTGCACAATGGGGTAGTGACCCTA
TTTTGGGACAATATAATTTTGAGGATGAAATGACACCGGAATCTGTTTTTAATCAGGTAGGTGGTGTTAG
GTTACAATAAAACCCAGCTTTCTTGTACAAAGTGGTTGATATCGGTAAGCCTATCCCTAACCCTCTCCTC
GGTCTCGATTCTACGTAGTAATGAACTAGTACCGGTTAAGTCGACAATCAACGCGTTAAGTCGACAATCA
ACCTCTGGATTACAAAATTTGTGAAAGATTGACTGGTATTCTTAACTATGTTGCTCCTTTTACGCTATGT
GGATACGCTGCTTTAATGCCTTTGTATCATGCTATTGCTTCCCGTATGGCTTTCATTTTCTCCTCCTTGT
ATAAATCCTGGTTGCTGTCTCTTTATGAGGAGTTGTGGCCCGTTGTCAGGCAACGTGGCGTGGTGTGCAC
TGTGTTTGCTGACGCAACCCCCACTGGTTGGGGCATTGCCACCACCTGTCAGCTCCTTTCCGGGACTTTC
GCTTTCCCCCTCCCTATTGCCACGGCGGAACTCATCGCCGCCTGCCTTGCCCGCTGCTGGACAGGGGCTC
GGCTGTTGGGCACTGACAATTCCGTGGTGTTGTCGGGGAAATCATCGTCCTTTCCTTGGCTGCTCGCCTG
TGTTGCCACCTGGATTCTGCGCGGGACGTCCTTCTGCTACGTCCCTTCGGCCCTCAATCCAGCGGACCTT
CCTTCCCGCGGCCTGCTGCCGGCTCTGCGGCCTCTTCCGCGTCTTCGCCTTCGCCCTCAGACGAGTCGGA
TCTCCCTTTGGGCCGCCTCCCCGCGTCGACTTTAAGACCAATGACTTACAAGGCAGCTGTAGATCTTAGC
CACTTTTTAAAAGAAAAGGGGGGACTGGAAGGGCTAATTCACTCCCAACGAAGACAAGATCTGCTTTTTG
CTTGTACTGGGTCTCTCTGGTTAGACCAGATCTGAGCCTGGGAGCTCTCTGGCTAACTAGGGAACCCACT
GCTTAAGCCTCAATAAAGCTTGCCTTGAGTGCTTCAAGTAGTGTGTGCCCGTCTGTTGTGTGACTCTGGT
AACTAGAGATCCCTCAGACCCTTTTAGTCAGTGTGGAAAATCTCTAGCAGTACGTATAGTAGTTCATGTC
ATCTTATTATTCAGTATTTATAACTTGCAAAGAAATGAATATCAGAGAGTGAGAGGAACTTGTTTATTGC
AGCTTATAATGGTTACAAATAAAGCAATAGCATCACAAATTTCACAAATAAAGCATTTTTTTCACTGCAT
TCTAGTTGTGGTTTGTCCAAACTCATCAATGTATCTTATCATGTCTGGCTCTAGCTATCCCGCCCCTAAC
TCCGCCCATCCCGCCCCTAACTCCGCCCAGTTCCGCCCATTCTCCGCCCCATGGCTGACTAATTTTTTTT
ATTTATGCAGAGGCCGAGGCCGCCTCGGCCTCTGAGCTATTCCAGAAGTAGTGAGGAGGCTTTTTTGGAG
GCCTAGGGACGTACCCAATTCGCCCTATAGTGAGTCGTATTACGCGCGCTCACTGGCCGTCGTTTTACAA
CGTCGTGACTGGGAAAACCCTGGCGTTACCCAACTTAATCGCCTTGCAGCACATCCCCCTTTCGCCAGCT
GGCGTAATAGCGAAGAGGCCCGCACCGATCGCCCTTCCCAACAGTTGCGCAGCCTGAATGGCGAATGGG
[124 nt withheld, positions 3850-3973]
C
[91 nt withheld, positions 3975-4065]
A
[49 nt withheld, positions 4067-4115]
CCTTTGACGTTGGAGTCCACGTTCTTT
[37 nt withheld, positions 4143-4179]
ACCCTATCTCGGTCTATTCTTTTGATTTATAAGGGATTTTGCCGATTTCGGCCTATTGGTTAAAAAATGA
GCTGATTTAACAAAAATTTAACGCGAATTTTAACAAAATATTAACGCTTACAATTTAGGTGGCACTTTTC
GGGGAAATGTGCGCGGAACCCCTATTTGTTTATTTTTCTAAATACATTCAAATATGTATCCGCTCATGAG
ACAATAACCCTGATAAATGCTTCAATAATATTGAAAAAGGAAGAGTATGAGTATTCAACATTTCCGTGTC
GCCCTTATTCCCTTTTTTGCGGCATTTTGCCTTCCTGTTTTTGCTCACCCAGAAACGCTGGTGAAAGTAA
AAGATGCTGAAGATCAGTTGGGTGCACGAGTGGGTTACATCGAACTGGATCTCAACAGCGGTAAGATCCT
TGAGAGTTTTCGCCCCGAAGAACGTTTTCCAATGATGAGCACTTTTAAAGTTCTGCTATGTGGCGCGGTA
TTATCCCGTATTGACGCCGGGCAAGAGCAACTCGGTCGCCGCATACACTATTCTCAGAATGACTTGGTTG
AGTACTCACCAGTCACAGAAAAGCATCTTACGGATGGCATGACAGTAAGAGAATTATGCAGTGCTGCCAT
AACCATGAGTGATAACACTGCGGCCAACTTACTTCTGACAACGATCGGAGGACCGAAGGAGCTAACCGCT
TTTTTGCACAACATGGGGGATCATGTAACTCGCCTTGATCGTTGGGAACCGGAGCTGAATGAAGCCATAC
CAAACGACGAGCGTGACACCACGATGCCTGTAGCAATGGCAACAACGTTGCGCAAACTATTAACTGGCGA
ACTACTTACTCTAGCTTCCCGGCAACAATTAATAGACTGGATGGAGGCGGATAAAGTTGCAGGACCACTT
CTGCGCTCGGCCCTTCCGGCTGGCTGGTTTATTGCTGATAAATCTGGAGCCGGTGAGCGTGGGTCTCGCG
GTATCATTGCAGCACTGGGGCCAGATGGTAAGCCCTCCCGTATCGTAGTTATCTACACGACGGGGAGTCA
GGCAACTATGGATGAACGAAATAGACAGATCGCTGAGATAGGTGCCTCACTGATTAAGCATTGGTAACTG
TCAGACCAAGTTTACTCATATATACTTTAGATTGATTTAAAACTTCATTTTTAATTTAAAAGGATCTAGG
TGAAGATCCTTTTTGATAATCTCATGACCAAAATCCCTTAACGTGAGTTTTCGTTCCACTGAGCGTCAGA
CCCCGTAGAAAAGATCAAAGGATCTTCTTGAGATCCTTTTTTTCTGCGCGTAATCTGCTGCTTGCAAACA
AAAAAACCACCGCTACCAGCGGTGGTTTGTTTGCCGGATCAAGAGCTACCAACTCTTTTTCCGAAGGTAA
CTGGCTTCAGCAGAGCGCAGATACCAAATACTGTTCTTCTAGTGTAGCCGTAGTTAGGCCACCACTTCAA
GAACTCTGTAGCACCGCCTACATACCTCGCTCTGCTAATCCTGTTACCAGTGGCTGCTGCCAGTGGCGAT
AAGTCGTGTCTTACCGGGTTGGACTCAAGACGATAGTTACCGGATAAGGCGCAGCGGTCGGGCTGAACGG
GGGGTTCGTGCACACAGCCCAGCTTGGAGCGAACGACCTACACCGAACTGAGATACCTACAGCGTGAGCT
ATGAGAAAGCGCCACGCTTCCCGAAGGGAGAAAGGCGGACAGGTATCCGGTAAGCGGCAGGGTCGGAACA
GGAGAGCGCACGAGGGAGCTTCCAGGGGGAAACGCCTGGTATCTTTATAGTCCTGTCGGGTTTCGCCACC
TCTGACTTGAGCGTCGATTTTTGTGATGCTCGTCAGGGGGGCGGAGCCTATGGAAAAACGCCAGCAACGC
GGCCTTTTTACGGTTCCTGGCCTTTTGCTGGCCTTTTGCTCACATGTTCTTTCCTGCGTTATCCCCTGAT
TCTGTGGATAACCGTATTACCGCCTTTGAGTGAGCTGATACCGCTCGCCGCAGCCGAACGACCGAGCGCA
GCGAGTCAGTGAGCGAGGAAGCGGAAGAGCGCCCAATACGCAAACCGCCTCTCCCCGCGCGTTGGCCGAT
TCATTAATGCAGCTGGCACGACAGGTTTCCCGACTGGAAAGCGGGCAGTGAGCGCAACGCAATTAATGTG
AGTTAGCTCACTCATTAGGCACCCCAGGCTTTACACTTTATGCTTCCGGCTCGTATGTTGTGTGGAATTG
TGAGCGGATAACAATTTCACACAGGAAACAGCTATGACCATGATTACGCCAAGCGCGCAATTAACCCTCA
CTAAAGGGAACAAAAGCTGGAGCTGCAAGCTTAATGTAGTCTTATGCAATACTCTTGTAGTCTTGCAACA
TGGTAACGATGAGTTAGCAACATGCCTTACAAGGAGAGAAAAAGCACCGTGCATGCCGATTGGTGGAAGT
AAGGTGGTACGATCGTGCCTTATTAGGAAGGCAACAGACGGGTCTGACATGGATTGGACGAACCACTGAA
TTGCCGCATTGCAGAGATATTGTATTTAAGTGCCTAGCTCGATACATAAACGGGTCTCTCTGGTTAGACC
AGATCTGAGCCTGGGAGCTCTCTGGCTAACTAGGGAACCCACTGCTTAAGCCTCAATAAAGCTTGCCTTG
AGTGCTTCAAGTAGTGTGTGCCCGTCTGTTGTGTGACTCTGGTAACTAGAGATCCCTCAGACCCTTTTAG
TCAGTGTGGAAAATCTCTAGCAGTGGCGCCCGAACAGGGACTTGAAAGCGAAAGGGAAACCAGAGGAGCT
CTCTCGACGCAGGACTCGGCTTGCTGAAGCGCGCACGGCAAGAGGCGAGGGGCGGCGACTGGTGAGTACG
CCAAAAATTTTGACTAGCGGAGGCTAGAAGGAGAGAGATGGGTGCGAGAGCGTCAGTATTAAGCGGGGGA
GAATTAGATCGCGATGGGAAAAAATTCGGTTAAGGCCAGGGGGAAAGAAAAAATATAAATTAAAACATAT
AGTATGGGCAAGCAGGGAGCTAGAACGATTCGCAGTTAATCCTGGCCTGTTAGAAACATCAGAAGGCTGT
AGACAAATACTGGGACAGCTACAACCATCCCTTCAGACAGGATCAGAAGAACTTAGATCATTATATAATA
CAGTAGCAACCCTCTATTGTGTGCATCAAAGGATAGAGATAAAAGACACCAAGGAAGCTTTAGACAAGAT
AGAGGAAGAGCAAAACAAAAGTAAGACCACCGCACAGCAAGCGGCCGCTGATCTTCAGACCTGGAGGAGG
AGATATGAGGGACAATTGGAGAAGTGAATTATATAAATATAAAGTAGTAAAAATTGAACCATTAGGAGTA
GCACCCACCAAGGCAAAGAGAAGAGTGGTGCAGAGAGAAAAAAGAGCAGTGGGAATAGGAGCTTTGTTCC
TTGGGTTCTTGGGAGCAGCAGGAAGCACTATGGGCGCAGCGTCAATGACGCTGACGGTACAGGCCAGACA
ATTATTGTCTGGTATAGTGCAGCAGCAGAACAATTTGCTGAGGGCTATTGAGGCGCAACAGCATCTGTTG
CAACTCACAGTCTGGGGCATCAAGCAGCTCCAGGCAAGAATCCTGGCTGTGGAAAGATACCTAAAGGATC
AACAGCTCCTGGGGATTTGGGGTTGCTCTGGAAAACTCATTTGCACCACTGCTGTGCCTTGGAATGCTAG
TTGGAGTAATAAATCTCTGGAACAGATTTGGAATCACACGACCTGGATGGAGTGGGACAGAGAAATTAAC
AATTACACAAGCTTAATACACTCCTTAATTGAAGAATCGCAAAACCAGCAAGAAAAGAATGAACAAGAAT
TATTGGAATTAGATAAATGGGCAAGTTTGTGGAATTGGTTTAACATAACAAATTGGCTGTGGTATATAAA
ATTATTCATAATGATAGTAGGAGGCTTGGTAGGTTTAAGAATAGTTTTTGCTGTACTTTCTATAGTGAAT
AGAGTTAGGCAGGGATATTCACCATTATCGTTTCAGACCCACCTCCCAACCCCGAGGGGACCCATGCATT
GCATCTCAATTAGTCAGCAACCAGGTGTGGAAAGTCCCCAGGCTCCCCAGCAGGCAGAAGTATGCAAAGC
ATGCGTCTCAATTAGTCAGCAACCATAGTCCCGCCCCTAACTCCGCCCATCCCGCCCCTAACTCCGCCCA
GTTCCGCCCATTCTCCGCCCCATGGCTGACTAATTTTTTTTATTTATGCAGAGGCCGAGGCCGCCTCGGC
CTCTGAGCTATTCCAGAAGTAGTGAGGAGGCTTTTTTGGAGGCCTAGGCTTTTGCAAAAAGCTTTCTAGA
GGTACCACCGGAGCTTACCATGACCGAGTACAAGCCCACGGTGCGCCTCGCCACCCGCGACGACGTCCCC
AGGGCCGTACGCACCCTCGCCGCCGCGTTCGCCGACTACCCCGCCACGCGCCACACCGTCGATCCGGACC
GCCACATCGAGCGGGTCACCGAGCTGCAAGAACTCTTCCTCACGCGCGTCGGGCTCGACATCGGCAAGGT
GTGGGTCGCGGACGACGGCGCCGCCGTGGCGGTCTGGACCACGCCGGAGAGCGTCGAAGCGGGGGCGGTG
TTCGCCGAGATCGGCCCGCGCATGGCCGAGTTGAGCGGTTCCCGGCTGGCCGCGCAGCAACAGATGGAAG
GCCTCCTGGCGCCGCACCGGCCCAAGGAGCCCGCGTGGTTCCTGGCCACCGTCGGCGTCTCGCCCGACCA
CCAGGGCAAGGGTCTGGGCAGCGCCGTCGTGCTCCCCGGAGTGGAGGCGGCCGAGCGCGCCGGGGTGCCC
GCCTTCCTGGAGACCTCCGCGCCCCGCAACCTCCCCTTCTACGAGCGGCTCGGCTTCACCGTCACCGCCG
ACGTCGAGGTGCCCGAAGGACCGCGCACCTGGTGCATGACCCGCAAGCCCGGTGCCAGTTAACGAATTCT
AGATCTTGAGACAAATGGCAGTATTCATCCACAATTTTAAAAGAAAAGGGGGGATTGGGGGGTACAGTGC
AGGGGAAAGAATAGTAGACATAATAGCAACAGACATACAAACTAAAGAATTACAAAAACAAATTACAAAA
ATTCAAAATTTTCGGGTTTATTACAGGGACAGCAGAGATCCACTTTGGCGCCGG
Features (pLannotate 1.2.2; 33 found; start..end, strand, type, name):
     23..89      +  CDS            small t antigen (fragment): SV40 (simian virus 40) small t antigen
     96..1274    +  promoter       EF-1α promoter: strong constitutive promoter for human elongation factor EF-1α
   1294..1318    +  protein_bind   attB1: mutant version of attB; recombination site for the Gateway® BP reaction BP Clonase™
   1327..2247    +  CDS            R1A_IBVM (fragment): Experimental evidence at protein level: Swiss-Prot protein existence level 1. Nsp9 is a ssRNA-binding protein. From Avian infectious bronchitis virus (strain M41) (IBV).
   2252..2276    -  protein_bind   attB2: mutant version of attB; recombination site for the Gateway® BP reaction BP Clonase™
   2284..2325    +  CDS            V5 tag: epitope tag from simian virus 5
   2376..2964    +  misc_feature   WPRE: woodchuck hepatitis virus posttranscriptional regulatory element
   3015..3034    +  misc_feature   cPPT/CTS (fragment): central polypurine tract and central termination sequence of HIV-1
   3036..3269    +  LTR            3' LTR (ΔU3): self-inactivating 3' long terminal repeat (LTR) from HIV-1
   3347..3468    +  polyA_signal   SV40 poly(A) signal: SV40 polyadenylation signal
   3508..3643    +  rep_origin     SV40 ori: SV40 origin of replication
   3664..3682    -  promoter       T7 promoter: promoter for bacteriophage T7 RNA polymerase
   3690..3845    +  CDS            lacZα (fragment): LacZα fragment of β-galactosidase; lacZ fragment
   3850..4278    +  rep_origin     f1 ori (sequence partly withheld): f1 bacteriophage origin of replication; arrow indicates direction of (+) strand synthesis
   4331..4435    +  promoter       AmpR promoter: bla
   4436..5296    +  CDS            AmpR: β-lactamase; bla; confers resistance to ampicillin, carbenicillin, and related antibiotics
   5467..6055    +  rep_origin     ori: high-copy-number ColE1/pMB1/pBR322/pUC origin of replication
   6238..6330    +  CDS            lacI (fragment): lac repressor; lacI; The lac repressor binds to the lac operator to inhibit transcription in E. coli. This inhibition can be relieved by adding lactose or isopropyl-β-D-thiogalactopyranoside (IPTG).
   6343..6364    +  protein_bind   CAP binding site: CAP binding activates transcription in the presence of cAMP. E. coli catabolite activator protein
   6379..6409    +  promoter       lac promoter: promoter for the E. coli lac operon
   6417..6433    +  protein_bind   lac operator: The lac repressor binds to the lac operator to inhibit transcription in E. coli. This inhibition can be relieved by adding lactose or isopropyl-β-D-thiogalactopyranoside (IPTG). lac repressor encoded by lacI
   6478..6496    +  promoter       T3 promoter: promoter for bacteriophage T3 RNA polymerase
   6524..6750    +  promoter       RSV promoter: Rous sarcoma virus enhancer/promoter
   6751..6931    +  LTR            5' LTR (truncated): truncated 5' long terminal repeat (LTR) from HIV-1
   6978..7103    +  misc_feature   HIV-1 Ψ: packaging signal of human immunodeficiency virus type 1
   7087..7450    +  CDS            HIV-1 gag (fragment): gag protein from human immunodeficiency virus 1; gag
   7596..7829    +  misc_feature   RRE: The Rev response element (RRE) of HIV-1 allows for Rev-dependent mRNA export from the nucleus to the cytoplasm.
   8206..8232    +  CDS            Rev (fragment): human immunodeficiency virus 1 (HIV-1) Rev protein; rev; enhances nuclear export of unspliced and incompletely spliced viral mRNAs
   8239..8262    +  promoter       SV40 promoter (fragment): SV40 early promoter
   8263..8334    +  promoter       SV40 promoter (fragment): SV40 enhancer and early promoter
   8358..8493    +  rep_origin     SV40 ori: SV40 origin of replication
   8539..9135    +  CDS            PuroR (fragment): puromycin N-acetyltransferase; pac from Streptomyces; confers resistance to puromycin
   9184..9301    +  misc_feature   cPPT/CTS: central polypurine tract and central termination sequence of HIV-1
