[The description below was written by a language model from this plasmid's Addgene catalogue record and pLannotate feature annotations shown in this document.]
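Description:
pLEX307-IBV-3CL-C143A is a lentiviral mammalian expression plasmid built on the pLEX_307 backbone, designed for constitutive expression of the 3CL (main) protease of avian infectious bronchitis virus (IBV) carrying a C143A substitution. It can be introduced either by direct transfection or by packaging into lentivirus. In bacteria it is maintained through a high-copy ColE1/pUC-type origin with ampicillin resistance, and an f1 origin is also present. The depositor notes that these vectors recombine at high rates, usually between the LTRs and sometimes between the Gateway sites, so insert and plasmid size should be verified.

The viral genome is arranged as a third-generation style self-inactivating vector. An RSV promoter drives a truncated HIV-1 5' LTR, followed by the Ψ packaging signal with a partial gag sequence, and then the RRE for Rev-dependent export. Next comes an SV40 promoter/origin driving puromycin N-acetyltransferase for selection of transduced cells, followed by the cPPT/CTS. The human EF-1α promoter then drives the 927 bp protease insert, which was introduced by Gateway cloning and is flanked by attB1 and attB2. The annotation matches the insert to a fragment of the IBV replicase polyprotein 1a. A V5 epitope tag sequence lies just downstream of attB2, though the record does not say whether it is translated in frame with the protease. A WPRE enhances transcript expression ahead of the ΔU3 3' LTR and an SV40 polyadenylation signal.

The associated study concerns the cytotoxicity caused by coronavirus 3CL proteases in mammalian cells and its rescue by inhibitors. The record does not state the mutant's role, but a protease with this cysteine replaced would plausibly serve as a comparison for the wild-type enzyme.
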