Addgene plasmid #160289: pLEX307-IBV-3CL-C143A
Purpose: Allows for constituitive mammalian expression of the IBV 3CL protease with C143A mutation via transfection or lentivirus
Depositing lab: Alejandro Chavez. Depositing organization: Columbia University. Publication: Inhibitors of Coronavirus 3CL Proteases Protect Cells from Protease-Mediated Cytotoxicity. Resnick SJ, Iketani S, Hong SJ, Zask A, Liu H, Kim S, Melore S, Lin FY, Nair MS, Huang Y, Lee S, Tay NES, Rovis T, Yang HW, Xing L, Stockwell BR, Ho DD, Chavez A. J Virol. 2021 Jun 24;95(14):e0237420. doi: 10.1128/JVI.02374-20. Epub 2021 Jun 24. PubMed 33910954.
Backbone
  Vector backbone: pLEX_307
  Vector type: Mammalian Expression, Lentiviral
  Selectable markers: Puromycin
Growth in bacteria
  Bacterial resistance: Ampicillin, 100 μg/mL
  Growth temperature: 30°C
  Growth strain: NEB Stable ; NEB 10Beta
  Copy number: High Copy
Gene/Insert
  Gene/Insert name: 3CL Protease
  Species: IBV (Avian Coronavirus)
  Insert size (bp): 927
  Mutation: C143A
  Promoter: EF1a
  Cloning method: Gateway Cloning
  Sequencing primers: 5′ Unknown
Terms and licenses: Academic/Nonprofit Terms; Industry Terms: Not Available to Industry
Depositor comments: This plasmid is stored and distributed in NEB Stable. It can also be used to transform NEB 10Beta. The authors have noticed that there are high rates of recombination in these generated vectors. All users are advised to sequence the vectors and run them on a gel to ensure they show the expected full length insert and plasmid size. In cases where recombination has occurred it is typically between the viral LTR elements in the vector although recombination between the gateway cloning sites has also been observed. Please visit https://doi.org/10.1101/2020.08.29.272864 for bioRxiv preprint.
How to cite: pLEX307-IBV-3CL-C143A was a gift from Alejandro Chavez (Addgene plasmid # 160289 ; http://n2t.net/addgene:160289 ; RRID:Addgene_160289)
