>Addgene plasmid #160289 | pLEX307-IBV-3CL-C143A | depositor partial sequence | sequence record 310371 | IBV-3CL-C143A gene
ATGGCTGGTTTTAAGAAACTAGTTGCTCCTAGTAGTGCTGTTGAGAAGTGCATTGTTAGTGTCTCTTATA
GAGGCAGTAATCTTAATGGATTGTGGTTGGGTGATTCCATCTACTGTCCACGACATGTATTAGGTAAGTT
TAGTGGTGACCAATGGAGTGATGTACTTAGCCTTGCTAATAATCATGAATTTGAGGTTGTAACTCATAAT
GGTGTTACTTTGAATGTTGTCAGCAGGCGTTTAAAGGGTGCATTACTGATTTTACAGACTGCAGTAGCCA
ATGCTGATACACCGAAGTATAAATTTTTGAAAGCAAATTGTGGTGATAGTTTCACAATAGCTTGCTCTTA
TGGTGGTACAGTTATAGGACTCTACCCCGTTACTATGCGTTCTAATGGAACTATTAGAGCATCGTTTCTT
GCTGGAGCAGCCGGTTCAGTAGGTTTTAATATAGAAAAGGGTGTAGTAAATTTTTACTACATGCACCATC
TAGAGTTACCTAATGCATTACACACAGGAACTGACCTAATGGGTGAGTTTTATGGTGGTTATATAGATGA
AGAGGTTGCTCAGAAAGTTCAACCCGATAAATTAGTTACTAATAATATTTTGGCATGGCTTTATGCAGCA
ATTATTAGTGTTAAAGAGAGTAGTTTTTCAACACCAAAATGGCTTGAAAGTACTACTATCAGTATTGATG
ATTATAATAAGTGGGCAGGTGATAATGGTTTTACATCATTTGTAAGCTGCACTGCTATTACTAAATTAAG
TGCTATAACAGGAGTAGATGTTTGTAAACTCCTTCGTACTATTATGGTAAAAAGTGCACAATGGGGTAGT
GACCCTATTTTGGGACAATATAATTTTGAGGATGAAATGACACCGGAATCTGTTTTTAATCAGGTAGGTG
GTGTTAGGTTACAATAA
